>Addgene plasmid #66402 | HRH3-Tango | depositor partial sequence | sequence record 113417 | empty Tango
GACGGATCGGGAGATCTCCCGATCCCCTATGGTGCACTCTCAGTACAATCTGCTCTGATGCCGCATAGTT
AAGCCAGTATCTGCTCCCTGCTTGTGTGTTGGAGGTCGCTGAGTAGTGCGCGAGCAAAATTTAAGCTACA
ACAAGGCAAGGCTTGACCGACAATTGCATGAAGAATCTGCTTAGGGTTAGGCGTTTTGCGCTGCTTCGCG
ATGTACGGGCCAGATATACGCGTTGACATTGATTATTGACTAGTTATTAATAGTAATCAATTACGGGGTC
ATTAGTTCATAGCCCATATATGGAGTTCCGCGTTACATAACTTACGGTAAATGGCCCGCCTGGCTGACCG
CCCAACGACCCCCGCCCATTGACGTCAATAATGACGTATGTTCCCATAGTAACGCCAATAGGGACTTTCC
ATTGACGTCAATGGGTGGAGTATTTACGGTAAACTGCCCACTTGGCAGTACATCAAGTGTATCATATGCC
AAGTACGCCCCCTATTGACGTCAATGACGGTAAATGGCCCGCCTGGCATTATGCCCAGTACATGACCTTA
TGGGACTTTCCTACTTGGCAGTACATCTACGTATTAGTCATCGCTATTACCATGGTGATGCGGTTTTGGC
AGTACATCAATGGGCGTGGATAGCGGTTTGACTCACGGGGATTTCCAAGTCTCCACCCCATTGACGTCAA
TGGGAGTTTGTTTTGGCACCAAAATCAACGGGACTTTCCAAAATGTCGTAACAACTCCGCCCCATTGACG
CAAATGGGCGGTAGGCGTGTACGGTGGGAGGTCTATATAAGCAGAGCTCTCTGGCTAACTAGAGAACCCA
CTGCTTACTGGCTTATCGAAATTAATACGACTCACTATAGGGAGACCCAAGCTGGCTAGCGTTTAAACTT
AAGCTTGGTACCGAGCTCGGATCCACTAGTCCAGTGTGGTGGAATTCTGCAGATATCCAGCACAGTGGCG
GCCGCGCCACCATGAAGACGATCATCGCCCTGAGCTACATCTTCTGCCTGGTATTCGCCGACTACAAGGA
CGATGATGACGCCAGCATCGATACCGGTGGACGCACCCCACCCAGCCTGGGTCCCCAAGATGAGTCCTGC
ACCACCGCCAGCTCCTCCCTGGCCAAGGACACTTCATCGACCGGTGAGAACCTGTACTTCCAGCTAAGAT
TAGATAAAAGTAAAGTGATTAACAGCGCATTAGAGCTGCTTAATGAGGTCGGAATCGAAGGTTTAACAAC
CCGTAAACTCGCCCAGAAGCTAGGTGTAGAGCAGCCTACATTGTATTGGCATGTAAAAAATAAGCGGGCT
TTGCTCGACGCCTTAGCCATTGAGATGTTAGATAGGCACCATACTCACTTTTGCCCTTTAGAAGGGGAAA
GCTGGCAAGATTTTTTACGTAATAACGCTAAAAGTTTTAGATGTGCTTTACTAAGTCATCGCGATGGAGC
AAAAGTACATTTAGGTACACGGCCTACAGAAAAACAGTATGAAACTCTCGAAAATCAATTAGCCTTTTTA
TGCCAACAAGGTTTTTCACTAGAGAATGCATTATATGCACTCAGCGCTGTGGGGCATTTTACTTTAGGTT
GCGTATTGGAAGATCAAGAGCATCAAGTCGCTAAAGAAGAAAGGGAAACACCTACTACTGATAGTATGCC
GCCATTATTACGACAAGCTATCGAATTATTTGATCACCAAGGTGCAGAGCCAGCCTTCTTATTCGGCCTT
GAATTGATCATATGCGGATTAGAAAAACAACTTAAATGTGAAAGTGGGTCCGCGTACAGCCGCGCGCGTA
CGAAAAACAATTACGGGTCTACCATCGAGGGCCTGCTCGATCTCCCGGACGACGACGCCCCCGAAGAGGC
GGGGCTGGCGGCTCCGCGCCTGTCCTTTCTCCCCGCGGGACACACGCGCAGACTGTCGACGGCCCCCCCG
ACCGATGTCAGCCTGGGGGACGAGCTCCACTTAGACGGCGAGGACGTGGCGATGGCGCATGCCGACGCGC
TAGACGATTTCGATCTGGACATGTTGGGGGACGGGGATTCCCCGGGTCCGGGATTTACCCCCCACGACTC
CGCCCCCTACGGCGCTCTGGATATGGCCGACTTCGAGTTTGAGCAGATGTTTACCGATGCCCTTGGAATT
GACGAGTACGGTGGGTAGCTCGAGTCTAGAGGGCCCGTTTAAACCCGCTGATCAGCCTCGACTGTGCCTT
CTAGTTGCCAGCCATCTGTTGTTTGCCCCTCCCCCGTGCCTTCCTTGACCCTGGAAGGTGCCACTCCCAC
TGTCCTTTCCTAATAAAATGAGGAAATTGCATCGCATTGTCTGAGTAGGTGTCATTCTATTCTGGGGGGT
GGGGTGGGGCAGGACAGCAAGGGGGAGGATTGGGAAGACAATAGCAGGCATGCTGGGGATGCGGTGGGCT
CTATGGCTTCTGAGGCGGAAAGAACCAGCTGGGGCTCTAGGGGGTATCCCC
[124 nt withheld, positions 2502-2625]
C
[91 nt withheld, positions 2627-2717]
A
[49 nt withheld, positions 2719-2767]
CCTTTGACGTTGGAGTCCACGTTCTTT
[37 nt withheld, positions 2795-2831]
ACCCTATCTCGGTCTATTCTTTTGATTTATAAGGGATTTTGCCGATTTCGGCCTATTGGTTAAAAAATGA
GCTGATTTAACAAAAATTTAACGCGAATTAATTCTGTGGAATGTGTGTCAGTTAGGGTGTGGAAAGTCCC
CAGGCTCCCCAGCAGGCAGAAGTATGCAAAGCATGCATCTCAATTAGTCAGCAACCAGGTGTGGAAAGTC
CCCAGGCTCCCCAGCAGGCAGAAGTATGCAAAGCATGCATCTCAATTAGTCAGCAACCATAGTCCCGCCC
CTAACTCCGCCCATCCCGCCCCTAACTCCGCCCAGTTCCGCCCATTCTCCGCCCCATGGCTGACTAATTT
TTTTTATTTATGCAGAGGCCGAGGCCGCCTCTGCCTCTGAGCTATTCCAGAAGTAGTGAGGAGGCTTTTT
TGGAGGCCTAGGCTTTTGCAAAAAGCTCCCGGGAGCTTGTATATCCATTTTCGGATCTGATCAAGAGACA
GGATGAGGATCGTTTCGCATGATTGAACAAGATGGATTGCACGCAGGTTCTCCGGCCGCTTGGGTGGAGA
GGCTATTCGGCTATGACTGGGCACAACAGACAATCGGCTGCTCTGATGCCGCCGTGTTCCGGCTGTCAGC
GCAGGGGCGCCCGGTTCTTTTTGTCAAGACCGACCTGTCCGGTGCCCTGAATGAACTGCAGGACGAGGCA
GCGCGGCTATCGTGGCTGGCCACGACGGGCGTTCCTTGCGCAGCTGTGCTCGACGTTGTCACTGAAGCGG
GAAGGGACTGGCTGCTATTGGGCGAAGTGCCGGGGCAGGATCTCCTGTCATCTCACCTTGCTCCTGCCGA
GAAAGTATCCATCATGGCTGATGCAATGCGGCGGCTGCATACGCTTGATCCGGCTACCTGCCCATTCGAC
CACCAAGCGAAACATCGCATCGAGCGAGCACGTACTCGGATGGAAGCCGGTCTTGTCGATCAGGATGATC
TGGACGAAGAGCATCAGGGGCTCGCGCCAGCCGAACTGTTCGCCAGGCTCAAGGCGCGCATGCCCGACGG
CGAGGATCTCGTCGTGACCCATGGCGATGCCTGCTTGCCGAATATCATGGTGGAAAATGGCCGCTTTTCT
GGATTCATCGACTGTGGCCGGCTGGGTGTGGCGGACCGCTATCAGGACATAGCGTTGGCTACCCGTGATA
TTGCTGAAGAGCTTGGCGGCGAATGGGCTGACCGCTTCCTCGTGCTTTACGGTATCGCCGCTCCCGATTC
GCAGCGCATCGCCTTCTATCGCCTTCTTGACGAGTTCTTCTGAGCGGGACTCTGGGGTTCGAAATGACCG
ACCAAGCGACGCCCAACCTGCCATCACGAGATTTCGATTCCACCGCCGCCTTCTATGAAAGGTTGGGCTT
CGGAATCGTTTTCCGGGACGCCGGCTGGATGATCCTCCAGCGCGGGGATCTCATGCTGGAGTTCTTCGCC
CACCCCAACTTGTTTATTGCAGCTTATAATGGTTACAAATAAAGCAATAGCATCACAAATTTCACAAATA
AAGCATTTTTTTCACTGCATTCTAGTTGTGGTTTGTCCAAACTCATCAATGTATCTTATCATGTCTGTAT
ACCGTCGACCTCTAGCTAGAGCTTGGCGTAATCATGGTCATAGCTGTTTCCTGTGTGAAATTGTTATCCG
CTCACAATTCCACACAACATACGAGCCGGAAGCATAAAGTGTAAAGCCTGGGGTGCCTAATGAGTGAGCT
AACTCACATTAATTGCGTTGCGCTCACTGCCCGCTTTCCAGTCGGGAAACCTGTCGTGCCAGCTGCATTA
ATGAATCGGCCAACGCGCGGGGAGAGGCGGTTTGCGTATTGGGCGCTCTTCCGCTTCCTCGCTCACTGAC
TCGCTGCGCTCGGTCGTTCGGCTGCGGCGAGCGGTATCAGCTCACTCAAAGGCGGTAATACGGTTATCCA
CAGAATCAGGGGATAACGCAGGAAAGAACATGTGAGCAAAAGGCCAGCAAAAGGCCAGGAACCGTAAAAA
GGCCGCGTTGCTGGCGTTTTTCCATAGGCTCCGCCCCCCTGACGAGCATCACAAAAATCGACGCTCAAGT
CAGAGGTGGCGAAACCCGACAGGACTATAAAGATACCAGGCGTTTCCCCCTGGAAGCTCCCTCGTGCGCT
CTCCTGTTCCGACCCTGCCGCTTACCGGATACCTGTCCGCCTTTCTCCCTTCGGGAAGCGTGGCGCTTTC
TCATAGCTCACGCTGTAGGTATCTCAGTTCGGTGTAGGTCGTTCGCTCCAAGCTGGGCTGTGTGCACGAA
CCCCCCGTTCAGCCCGACCGCTGCGCCTTATCCGGTAACTATCGTCTTGAGTCCAACCCGGTAAGACACG
ACTTATCGCCACTGGCAGCAGCCACTGGTAACAGGATTAGCAGAGCGAGGTATGTAGGCGGTGCTACAGA
GTTCTTGAAGTGGTGGCCTAACTACGGCTACACTAGAAGAACAGTATTTGGTATCTGCGCTCTGCTGAAG
CCAGTTACCTTCGGAAAAAGAGTTGGTAGCTCTTGATCCGGCAAACAAACCACCGCTGGTAGCGGTTTTT
TTGTTTGCAAGCAGCAGATTACGCGCAGAAAAAAAGGATCTCAAGAAGATCCTTTGATCTTTTCTACGGG
GTCTGACGCTCAGTGGAACGAAAACTCACGTTAAGGGATTTTGGTCATGAGATTATCAAAAAGGATCTTC
ACCTAGATCCTTTTAAATTAAAAATGAAGTTTTAAATCAATCTAAAGTATATATGAGTAAACTTGGTCTG
ACAGTTACCAATGCTTAATCAGTGAGGCACCTATCTCAGCGATCTGTCTATTTCGTTCATCCATAGTTGC
CTGACTCCCCGTCGTGTAGATAACTACGATACGGGAGGGCTTACCATCTGGCCCCAGTGCTGCAATGATA
CCGCGAGACCCACGCTCACCGGCTCCAGATTTATCAGCAATAAACCAGCCAGCCGGAAGGGCCGAGCGCA
GAAGTGGTCCTGCAACTTTATCCGCCTCCATCCAGTCTATTAATTGTTGCCGGGAAGCTAGAGTAAGTAG
TTCGCCAGTTAATAGTTTGCGCAACGTTGTTGCCATTGCTACAGGCATCGTGGTGTCACGCTCGTCGTTT
GGTATGGCTTCATTCAGCTCCGGTTCCCAACGATCAAGGCGAGTTACATGATCCCCCATGTTGTGCAAAA
AAGCGGTTAGCTCCTTCGGTCCTCCGATCGTTGTCAGAAGTAAGTTGGCCGCAGTGTTATCACTCATGGT
TATGGCAGCACTGCATAATTCTCTTACTGTCATGCCATCCGTAAGATGCTTTTCTGTGACTGGTGAGTAC
TCAACCAAGTCATTCTGAGAATAGTGTATGCGGCGACCGAGTTGCTCTTGCCCGGCGTCAATACGGGATA
ATACCGCGCCACATAGCAGAACTTTAAAAGTGCTCATCATTGGAAAACGTTCTTCGGGGCGAAAACTCTC
AAGGATCTTACCGCTGTTGAGATCCAGTTCGATGTAACCCACTCGTGCACCCAACTGATCTTCAGCATCT
TTTACTTTCACCAGCGTTTCTGGGTGAGCAAAAACAGGAAGGCAAAATGCCGCAAAAAAGGGAATAAGGG
CGACACGGAAATGTTGAATACTCATACTCTTCCTTTTTCAATATTATTGAAGCATTTATCAGGGTTATTG
TCTCATGAGCGGATACATATTTGAATGTATTTAGAAAAATAAACAAATAGGGGTTCCGCGCACATTTCCC
CGAAAAGTGCCACCTGACGTC
