>Addgene plasmid #66402 | HRH3-Tango | depositor partial sequence | sequence record 113418 | HRH3
ATGGAGAGAGCACCACCTGACGGACCACTGAATGCATCTGGGGCCCTTGCAGGAGAAGCGGCAGCTGCTG
GCGGAGCCAGGGGATTCTCTGCAGCTTGGACCGCTGTGCTGGCCGCCCTGATGGCTCTCCTGATCGTCGC
CACGGTACTGGGGAACGCTCTGGTGATGCTGGCTTTCGTCGCAGATTCAAGTCTGCGAACCCAGAATAAC
TTCTTCCTTCTCAACTTGGCTATTAGTGATTTTCTGGTGGGCGCGTTCTGTATCCCTCTGTACGTGCCCT
ACGTGTTGACCGGCAGATGGACCTTTGGACGAGGCCTGTGCAAGCTGTGGTTGGTTGTTGATTACTTGTT
GTGTACTAGCAGCGCATTTAACATTGTCCTGATTTCTTACGACCGCTTTTTGTCCGTAACCAGGGCGGTC
AGCTATCGCGCGCAGCAGGGAGACACACGCAGGGCCGTTCGGAAAATGCTGTTGGTTTGGGTGCTGGCTT
TCCTCCTTTATGGCCCAGCGATCTTGTCCTGGGAGTATCTGAGCGGCGGGTCCTCAATTCCCGAGGGCCA
TTGCTACGCTGAGTTCTTCTATAATTGGTACTTTCTGATTACAGCTTCTACACTGGAGTTCTTCACACCC
TTTCTGTCTGTAACTTTCTTTAATCTGTCTATATATCTGAACATTCAACGGAGAACTCGACTCCGGCTGG
ATGGAGCTAGGGAGGCCGCCGGTCCTGAGCCACCGCCTGAGGCACAGCCATCACCCCCTCCTCCACCTGG
TTGCTGGGGATGTTGGCAAAAGGGCCACGGGGAGGCTATGCCATTGCATCGCTATGGCGTTGGTGAAGCC
GCAGTCGGTGCAGAGGCAGGAGAGGCTACCCTGGGAGGGGGTGGTGGGGGCGGTTCCGTCGCCTCTCCAA
CTAGCTCCAGTGGAAGTAGCAGTAGAGGTACCGAGCGCCCCCGCTCTCTTAAAAGGGGGTCAAAGCCCAG
TGCCAGCTCAGCCAGCCTTGAGAAAAGAATGAAAATGGTGTCTCAGTCCTTTACCCAAAGGTTCAGGCTC
TCAAGAGATCGCAAAGTCGCTAAAAGCCTGGCGGTGATCGTCAGCATTTTCGGACTCTGTTGGGCTCCTT
ACACCCTGCTGATGATCATTAGGGCAGCGTGCCATGGCCATTGTGTCCCCGATTATTGGTATGAGACTTC
TTTTTGGCTTTTGTGGGCAAACAGCGCCGTCAATCCCGTCCTGTACCCCCTGTGCCATCACTCTTTCAGA
AGGGCCTTTACAAAACTCCTGTGTCCCCAGAAACTGAAGATCCAACCACACAGTAGCCTCGAACATTGTT
GGAAG
