>Addgene plasmid #66402 | HRH3-Tango | addgene partial sequence | sequence record 120136 | CMV-F 5'-CGCAAATGGGCGGTAGGCGTG-3'
GCTCTCTGGCTAACTAGAGAACCCACTGCTTACTGGCTTATCGAAATTAATACGACTCACTATAGGGAGA
CCCAAGCTGGCTAGCGTTTAAACTTAAGCTTGGTACCGAGCTCGGATCCACTAGTCCAGTGTGGTGGAAT
TCTGCAGATATCCAGCACAGTGGCGGCCGCGCCACCATGAAGACGATCATCGCCCTGAGCTACATCTTCT
GCCTGGTATTCGCCGACTACAAGGACGATGATGACGCCAGCATCGATATGGAGAGAGCACCACCTGACGG
ACCACTGAATGCATCTGGGGCCCTTGCAGGAGAAGCGGCAGCTGCTGGCGGAGCCAGGGGATTCTCTGCA
GCTTGGACCGCTGTGCTGGCCGCCCTGATGGCTCTCCTGATCGTCGCCACGGTACTGGGGAACGCTCTGG
TGATGCTGGCTTTCGTCGCAGATTCAAGTCTGCGAACCCAGAATAACTTCTTCCTTCTCAACTTGGCTAT
TAGTGATTTTCTGGTGGGCGCGTTCTGTATCCCTCTGTACGTGCCCTACGTGTTGACCGGCAGATGGACC
TTTGGACGAGGCCTGTGCAAGCTGTGGTTGGTTGTTGATTACTTGTTGTGTACTAGCAGCGCATTTAACA
TTGTCCTGATTTCTTACGACCGCTTTTTGTCCGTAACCAGGGCGGTCAGCTATCGCGCGCAGCAGGGAGA
CACACGCAGGGCCGTTCGGAAAATGCTGTTGGTTTGGGTGCTGGCTTTCCTCCTTTATGGCCCAGCGATC
TTGTCCTGGGAGTATCTGAGCGGCGGGTCCTCAATTCCCGAGGGCCATTGCTACGCTGAGTTCTTCTATA
ATTGGTACTTTCTGATTACAGCTTCTACACTGGAGTTCTTCACACCCTTTCTGTCTGTAACTTTC
