>Addgene plasmid #66402 | HRH3-Tango | addgene partial sequence | sequence record 120137 | Tet-R 5'-GGCGAGTTTACGGGTTGTTA-3'
GCTCTAATGCGCTGTTAATCACTTTACTTTTATCTAATCTTAGCTGGAAGTACAGGTTCTCACCGGTCGA
TGAAGTGTCCTTGGCCAGGGAGGAGCTGGCGGTGGTGCAGGACTCATCTTGGGGACCCAGGCTGGGTGGG
GTGCGTCCACCGGTATCGATCTTCCAACAATGTTCGAGGCTACTGTGTGGTTGGATCTTCAGTTTCTGGG
GACACAGGAGTTTTGTAAAGGCCCTTCTGAAAGAGTGATGGCACAGGGGGTACAGGACGGGATTGACGGC
GCTGTTTGCCCACAAAAGCCAAAAAGAAGTCTCATACCAATAATCGGGGACACAATGGCCATGGCACGCT
GCCCTAATGATCATCAGCAGGGTGTAAGGAGCCCAACAGAGTCCGAAAATGCTGACGATCACCGCCAGGC
TTTTAGCGACTTTGCGATCTCTTGAGAGCCTGAACCTTTGGGTAAAGGACTGAGACACCATTTTCATTCT
TTTCTCAAGGCTGGCTGAGCTGGCACTGGGCTTTGACCCCCTTTTAAGAGAGCGGGGGCGCTCGGTACCT
CTACTGCTACTTCCACTGGAGCTAGTTGGAGAGGCGACGGAACCGCCCCCACCACCCCCTCCCAGGGTAG
CCTCTCCTGCCTCTGCACCGACTGCGGCTTCACCAACGCCATAGCGATGCAATGGCATAGCCTCCCCGTG
GCCCTTTTGCCAACATCCCCAGCAACCAGGTGGAGGAGGGGGTGATGGCTGTGCCTCAGGCGGTGGCTCA
GGACCGGCGGCCTCCCTAGCTCCATCCAGCCGGAGTCGAGTTCTCCGTTGAATGTTCAGATATATAGACA
GATTAAAGAAAGTTACAGACAGAAAGGGTGTGAAGAACTCCAGTGTAGAAGCTGTAATCAGAAAGTACCA
ATTATAGAAGAACTCAGCGTAGCAATGGCCCTCGGGAATTGAGGACCCGCCGCTCAGATACTCCCAGGAC
AAGATCGCTGGG
