[The description below was written by a language model from this plasmid's Addgene catalogue record.]
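Description:
HRH3-Tango is a mammalian expression plasmid from the PRESTO-Tango collection, a set of G protein-coupled receptor constructs built for parallel screening of receptor activation through a transcriptional readout. It is based on an "empty Tango" backbone of about 6.6 kb that was originally derived from pcDNA3.1(+). The plasmid is maintained at high copy in E. coli under ampicillin selection, and a neomycin resistance marker allows G418 selection in mammalian cells. The record includes no feature table, so the origins of replication and polyadenylation signals are not itemised.

The insert is the human histamine H3 receptor gene, HRH3 (about 1.3 kb), expressed from the CMV promoter and cloned by restriction enzymes with NotI at the 5′ end. The backbone supplies an N-terminal FLAG tag, which can be used to detect the receptor. The depositor comments and the 3′ sequencing primer indicate that a tTA transcriptional activator sequence lies downstream of the receptor. This fits the Tango principle, in which arrestin recruitment to the activated receptor leads to transcriptional activation of a reporter; the record does not spell out the linking elements between receptor and tTA. The depositor also notes that most vectors in the series carry an XbaI site rather than the nominal XhoI site downstream of tTA, so the 3′ site in this plasmid is uncertain.

The construct is used to measure ligand-induced, arrestin-dependent activation of HRH3, either alone or within receptorome-wide screens. It was generated under a programme that develops research tools for understudied members of druggable protein families.
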