Addgene plasmid #66402: HRH3-Tango
Purpose: Expression of G protein-coupled receptors for PRESTO-Tango: parallel receptorome expression and screening via transcriptional output, with transcriptional activation following arrestin translocation
Depositing lab: Bryan Roth. Depositing organization: University of North Carolina at Chapel Hill. Publication: PRESTO-Tango as an open-source resource for interrogation of the druggable human GPCRome. Kroeze WK, Sassano MF, Huang XP, Lansu K, McCorvy JD, Giguere PM, Sciaky N, Roth BL. Nat Struct Mol Biol. 2015 May;22(5):362-9. doi: 10.1038/nsmb.3014. Epub 2015 Apr 20. PubMed 25895059.
Backbone
  Vector backbone: empty Tango
  Backbone size w/o insert (bp): 6632
  Vector type: Mammalian Expression
  Selectable markers: Neomycin (select with G418)
Growth in bacteria
  Bacterial resistance: Ampicillin, 100 μg/mL
  Growth temperature: 37°C
  Growth strain: DH5alpha
  Copy number: High Copy
Gene/Insert
  Gene/Insert name: HRH3
  Species: H. sapiens (human)
  Insert size (bp): 1335
  Entrez Gene: HRH3 (a.k.a. GPCR97, HH3R)
  Promoter: CMV
  Tag / fusion protein: FLAG (N terminal on backbone)
  Cloning method: Restriction Enzyme; 5′ cloning site NotI (not destroyed); 3′ cloning site XhoI (unknown if destroyed)
  Sequencing primers: 5′ CMV-F; 3′ Tet-R
Terms and licenses: Academic/Nonprofit Terms; Industry Terms: Not Available to Industry
Depositor comments: Please note: Most of the PRESTO-Tango vectors do not contain the XhoI cut site downstream of the tTA sequence and instead carry an XbaI site. If you need to perform an XhoI digest we recommend sequencing with a forward primer at the C-terminus of tTA to determine which of the two sites is present. Suggested primer: 5-gagctccacttagacggcgagg-3. Original backbone was pcDNA3.1(+). These plasmids were generated as part of the Illuminating the Druggable Genome (IDG) program sponsored by the NIH Common Fund. The goal of this program is to identify, gather, and distribute information and resources for proteins that currently are not well-studied yet belong to commonly drug-targeted protein families: protein kinases, non-olfactory G-protein coupled receptors (GPCRs), and ion channels. The IDG program is designed to develop fundamental research tools for understudied proteins, elucidate their function, and disseminate the IDG-related resources and data to the greater scientific community.
How to cite: HRH3-Tango was a gift from Bryan Roth (Addgene plasmid # 66402 ; http://n2t.net/addgene:66402 ; RRID:Addgene_66402)
